>Addgene plasmid #182427 | pJC20_cam1-T6C | addgene full sequence | sequence record 360681 | Addgene NGS Result
AGCGCCCAATACGCAAACCGCCTCTCCCCGCGCGTTGGCCGATTCATTAATGCAGGATCTCGATCCCGCG
AAATTAATACGACTCACTATAGGGAGACCACAACGGTTTCCCTCTAGAAATAATTTTGTTTAACTTTAAG
AAGGAGATATACATATGACTACCCGTAACCTTTGTGATGAGCAGATTGCAGAATTCCGTGAAGCCTTTTC
ACTGTTTGATCGTGATCAGGATGGAAATATCACGTCCAATGAATTGGGTGTAGTTATGAGATCGTTAGGT
CAATCGCCTACTGCCGCCGAATTACAAGATATGATTAATGAGGTCGATGCCGATGGTAATGGCACAATTG
ATTTTACCGAATTTTTGACTATGATGGCCCGAAAAATGAAGGATACCGACAACGAAGAGGAAGTTCGCGA
AGCCTTTAAAGTCTTCGATAAAGATGGAAATGGATACATTACAGTCGAGGAGTTGACTCATGTGCTTACA
AGTCTTGGTGAACGTTTGTCTCAAGAAGAAGTAGCCGATATGATACGTGAAGCCGACACCGATGGCGATG
GTGTAATCAACTACGAAGAATTCTCTCGTGTCATTTCTTCCAAGTAGAGATCCCGGGCCCTAGCTAACTG
ATCCGGCTGCTAACAAAGCCCGAAAGGAAGCTGAGTTGGCTGCTGCCACCGCTGAGCAATAACTAGCATA
ACCCCTTGGGGCCTCTAAACGGGTCTTGAGGGGTTTTTTGCTGAAAGGAGGAACTATATCCGGATAATTC
TTGAAGACGAAAGGGCCTCGTGATACGCCTATTTTTATAGGTTAATGTCATGATAATAATGGTTTCTTAG
ACGTCAGGTGGCACTTTTCGGGGAAATGTGCGCGGAACCCCTATTTGTTTATTTTTCTAAATACATTCAA
ATATGTATCCGCTCATGAGACAATAACCCTGATAAATGCTTCAATAATATTGAAAAAGGAAGAGTATGAG
TATTCAACATTTCCGTGTCGCCCTTATTCCCTTTTTTGCGGCATTTTGCCTTCCTGTTTTTGCTCACCCA
GAAACGCTGGTGAAAGTAAAAGATGCTGAAGATCAGTTGGGTGCACGAGTGGGTTACATCGAACTGGATC
TCAACAGCGGTAAGATCCTTGAGAGTTTTCGCCCCGAAGAACGTTTTCCAATGATGAGCACTTTTAAAGT
TCTGCTATGTGGCGCGGTATTATCCCGTGTTGACGCCGGGCAAGAGCAACTCGGTCGCCGCATACACTAT
TCTCAGAATGACTTGGTTGAGTACTCACCAGTCACAGAAAAGCATCTTACGGATGGCATGACAGTAAGAG
AATTATGCAGTGCTGCCATAACCATGAGTGATAACACTGCGGCCAACTTACTTCTGACAACGATCGGAGG
ACCGAAGGAGCTAACCGCTTTTTTGCACAACATGGGGGATCATGTAACTCGCCTTGATCGTTGGGAACCG
GAGCTGAATGAAGCCATACCAAACGACGAGCGTGACACCACGATGCCTGTAGCAATGGCAACAACGTTGC
GCAAACTATTAACTGGCGAACTACTTACTCTAGCTTCCCGGCAACAATTAATAGACTGGATGGAGGCGGA
TAAAGTTGCAGGACCACTTCTGCGCTCGGCCCTTCCGGCTGGCTGGTTTATTGCTGATAAATCTGGAGCC
GGTGAGCGTGGGTCTCGCGGTATCATTGCAGCACTGGGGCCAGATGGTAAGCCCTCCCGTATCGTAGTTA
TCTACACGACGGGGAGTCAGGCAACTATGGATGAACGAAATAGACAGATCGCTGAGATAGGTGCCTCACT
GATTAAGCATTGGTAACTGTCAGACCAAGTTTACTCATATATACTTTAGATTGATTTAAAACTTCATTTT
TAATTTAAAAGGATCTAGGTGAAGATCCTTTTTGATAATCTCATGACCAAAATCCCTTAACGTGAGTTTT
CGTTCCACTGAGCGTCAGACCCCGTAGAAAAGATCAAAGGATCTTCTTGAGATCCTTTTTTTCTGCGCGT
AATCTGCTGCTTGCAAACAAAAAAACCACCGCTACCAGCGGTGGTTTGTTTGCCGGATCAAGAGCTACCA
ACTCTTTTTCCGAAGGTAACTGGCTTCAGCAGAGCGCAGATACCAAATACTGTTCTTCTAGTGTAGCCGT
AGTTAGGCCACCACTTCAAGAACTCTGTAGCACCGCCTACATACCTCGCTCTGCTAATCCTGTTACCAGT
GGCTGCTGCCAGTGGCGATAAGTCGTGTCTTACCGGGTTGGACTCAAGACGATAGTTACCGGATAAGGCG
CAGCGGTCGGGCTGAACGGGGGGTTCGTGCACACAGCCCAGCTTGGAGCGAACGACCTACACCGAACTGA
GATACCTACAGCGTGAGCTATGAGAAAGCGCCACGCTTCCCGAAGGGAGAAAGGCGGACAGGTATCCGGT
AAGCGGCAGGGTCGGAACAGGAGAGCGCACGAGGGAGCTTCCAGGGGGAAACGCCTGGTATCTTTATAGT
CCTGTCGGGTTTCGCCACCTCTGACTTGAGCGTCGATTTTTGTGATGCTCGTCAGGGGGGCGGAGCCTAT
GGAAAAACGCCAGCAACGCGGCCTTTTTACGGTTCCTGGCCTTTTGCTGGCCTTTTGCTCACATGTTCTT
TCCTGCGTTATCCCCTGATTCTGTGGATAACCGTATTACCGCCTTTGAGTGAGCTGATACCGCTCGCCGC
AGCCGAACGACCGAGCGCAGCGAGTCAGTGAGCGAGGAAGCGGAAG
Features (pLannotate 1.2.2; 9 found; start..end, strand, type, name):
      2..55      +  CDS            lacI (fragment): lac repressor; lacI; The lac repressor binds to the lac operator to inhibit transcription in E. coli. This inhibition can be relieved by adding lactose or isopropyl-β-D-thiogalactopyranoside (IPTG).
     75..93      +  promoter       T7 promoter: promoter for bacteriophage T7 RNA polymerase
    125..147     +  RBS            RBS: efficient ribosome binding site from bacteriophage T7 gene 10 (Olins and Rangwala, 1989)
    155..514     +  CDS            cam1 (fragment): CALM_SCHPO - Experimental evidence at protein level: Swiss-Prot protein existence level 1. Calmodulin mediates the control of a large number of enzymes, ion channels and other proteins by Ca(2+). Among the enzymes to be stimulated by the calmodulin-Ca(2+) complex are a number of protein kinases and phosphatases. From Schizosaccharomyces pombe (strain 972 / ATCC 24843) (Fission yeast).
    636..685     +  CDS            SET1 (fragment): solubility-enhancement tag derived from T7 phage gene 10B
    693..740     +  terminator     T7 terminator: transcription terminator for bacteriophage T7 RNA polymerase
    871..975     +  promoter       AmpR promoter: bla
    976..1836    +  CDS            AmpR: β-lactamase; bla; confers resistance to ampicillin, carbenicillin, and related antibiotics
   2007..2595    +  rep_origin     ori: high-copy-number ColE1/pMB1/pBR322/pUC origin of replication
