[The description below was written by a language model from this plasmid's Addgene catalogue record and pLannotate feature annotations shown in this document.]
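Description:
pJC20_cam1-T6C is a small (about 2.8 kb) bacterial expression plasmid built on the pJC20 backbone, carrying the Schizosaccharomyces pombe calmodulin gene cam1 under control of a bacteriophage T7 promoter. It is maintained in E. coli as a high-copy plasmid through a ColE1/pUC-type origin of replication and is selected with ampicillin via a β-lactamase (AmpR) gene driven by its own bla promoter.

The expression cassette follows a classic T7 layout: the T7 promoter is followed by the efficient ribosome binding site from phage T7 gene 10, then the cam1 coding sequence, with a T7 terminator downstream. Because transcription depends on T7 RNA polymerase, protein production requires a host strain that supplies that polymerase. No lac operator is annotated next to the promoter, and the short lacI match at the start of the sequence is only a fragment, so the plasmid does not itself encode a functional repressor. The brief match to a T7 gene 10B–derived solubility tag lies well downstream of the cam1 annotation, just before the terminator. It appears to be residual vector sequence rather than a fusion partner, and no affinity or epitope tags are recorded. The cloning sites used are not stated.

The insert carries a T6C substitution, replacing threonine 6 of Cam1 with cysteine to provide a site for labelling the purified protein. The associated work concerns calmodulin-regulated calcium signalling and its modulation by acetylation. This is consistent with using the construct to produce recombinant, labellable Cam1 for in vitro biochemical or biophysical studies.
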