Addgene plasmid #182427: pJC20_cam1-T6C
Purpose: Bacterial expression of the Schizosaccharomyces pombe fission yeast calmodulin, Cam1 with the T6C residue replacement to allow labelling
Depositing lab: Dan Mulvihill. Depositing organization: London and South East University Group (LASE). Publication: Acetylation stabilises calmodulin-regulated calcium signalling. Baker K, Geeves MA, Mulvihill DP. FEBS Lett. 2022 Jan 31. doi: 10.1002/1873-3468.14304. PubMed 35100446.
Backbone
  Vector backbone: pJC20
  Vector type: Bacterial Expression
Growth in bacteria
  Bacterial resistance: Ampicillin, 100 μg/mL
  Growth temperature: 37°C
  Growth strain: DH5alpha
  Copy number: High Copy
Gene/Insert
  Gene/Insert name: cam1
  Species: S. pombe (fission yeast)
  Mutation: T6C substitution
  GenBank ID: UniProtKB: P05933
  Entrez Gene: cam1
  Promoter: T7
  Cloning method: Restriction Enzyme; 5′ cloning site Unknown (unknown if destroyed); 3′ cloning site Unknown (unknown if destroyed)
Terms and licenses: Academic/Nonprofit Terms; Industry Terms: Not Available to Industry
How to cite: pJC20_cam1-T6C was a gift from Dan Mulvihill (Addgene plasmid # 182427 ; http://n2t.net/addgene:182427 ; RRID:Addgene_182427)
